>Addgene plasmid #115073 | BARK1 X073_pECIA2 | addgene full sequence | sequence record 298762 | Addgene NGS Result
GTAAAACGACGGCCAGTGAATTAATTCGTTGCAGGACAGGATGTGGTGCCCGATGTGACTAGCTCTTTGC
TGCAGGCCGTCCTATCCTCTGGTTCCGATAAGAGACCCAGAACTCCGGCCCCCCACCGCCCACCGCCACC
CCCATACATATGTGGTACGCAAGTAAGAGTGCCTGCGCATGCCCCATGTGCCCCACCAAGAGCTTTGCAT
CCCATACAAGTCCCCAAAGTGGAGAACCGAACCAATTCTTCGCGGGCAGAACAAAAGCTTCTGCACACGT
CTCCACTCGAATTTGGAGCCGGCCGGCGTGTGCAAAAGAGGTGAATCGAACGAAAGACCCGTGTGTAAAG
CCGCGTTTCCAAAATGTATAAAACCGAGAGCATCTGGCCAATGTGCATCAGTTGTGGTCAGCAGCAAAAT
CAAGTGAATCATCTCAGTGCAACTAAAGGGGGGATCCGATCTCAATATGAAGTTATGCATATTACTGGCC
GTCGTGGCCTTTGTTGGCCTCTCGCTCGGGTCCGTCGCTGATGACCAAACAGCAATGCTCGCTTTAGCTA
AATCATTCAATCCTCCGCCGTCAGATTGGTCTTCCACCACCGATTTCTGCAAATGGTCCGGCGTACGATG
TACCGGCGGTCGTGTCACAACCATCAGCCTCGCTGATAAATCTCTCACCGGATTCATCGCACCTGAGATC
TCGACTCTTTCAGAGCTCAAATCTGTTTCTATTCAACGTAACAAACTCTCCGGTACAATCCCTTCGTTTG
CTAAACTCTCGTCTCTTCAAGAGATCTATATGGATGAGAATAATTTCGTCGGAGTTGAAACCGGAGCTTT
CGCCGGACTTACTAGTCTCCAGATCTTGAGTTTAAGCGATAACAACAACATTACTACTTGGAGTTTCCCA
TCGGAGCTCGTCGATTCGACTTCTCTCACTACGATTTATCTCGATAACACAAACATCGCCGGAGTTTTGC
CTGACATTTTCGATTCCTTAGCTTCTCTTCAAAATCTCCGGTTATCTTACAACAACATCACCGGCGTTTT
ACCACCGTCGCTTGGAAAATCTTCGATTCAGAATCTTTGGATCAACAATCAAGACCTAGGAATGTCAGGA
ACGATCGAAGTTCTTTCGAGTATGACGTCCTTGTCACAAGCTTGGCTTCACAAGAATCACTTCTTTGGAC
CGATTCCAGATCTCTCCAAGAGCGAGAATCTCTTCGATCTACAGCTCCGGGATAATGATTTAACCGGAAT
AGTACCTCCGACGCTTCTTACACTCGCTAGCTTGAAGAATATTTCTCTAGATAACAATAAATTTCAAGGA
CCTCTTCCTTTGTTTTCACCGGAGGTTAAAGTAACAATAGACCACAACGTTTTTTGTACTACTAAAGCTG
GACAAAGCTGTAGTCCTCAGGTGATGACGCTTTTAGCGGTGGCTGGAGGTTTGGGATATCCTTCAATGTT
GGCTGAGTCTTGGCAAGGTGATGATGCTTGTAGTGGTTGGGCTTATGTTAGTTGTGATTCAGCTGGGAAG
AATGTTGTCACGTTGAATCTTGGGAAACATGGATTCACCGGGTTTATATCTCCGGCGATTGCGAATCTTA
CTTCATTGAAGAGTCTTTATCTTAATGGTAACGATTTGACTGGTGTTATTCCTAAGGAGTTGACATTTAT
GACTAGTTTGCAGTTAATTGATGTCTCGAATAACAATCTTAGAGGGGAGATACCTAAGTTTCCGGCTACG
GTGAAGTTTAGTTACAAACCGGGGAATGCTTTGTTGGGAACTAATGGTGGAGATGGTTCGAGTCCTGGAA
CTGGTGGTGCTAGTGGTGGTCCTGGTGGGTCTTCTGGTGGTGGTGGTAGTCTGGAGGTGCTGTTCCAGGG
ACCAGGGAGCGACAAAACTCACACATGCCCACCGTGCCCAGCACCTGAACTCCTGGGGGGACCGTCAGTC
TTCCTCTTCCCCCCAAAACCCAAGGACACCCTCATGATCTCCCGGACCCCTGAGGTCACATGCGTGGTGG
TGGACGTGAGCCACGAAGACCCTGAGGTCAAGTTCAACTGGTACGTGGACGGCGTGGAGGTGCATAATGC
CAAGACAAAGCCGCGGGAGGAGCAGTACAACAGCACGTACCGTGTGGTCAGCGTCCTCACCGTCCTGCAC
CAGGACTGGCTGAATGGCAAGGAGTACAAGTGCAAGGTCTCCAACAAAGCCCTCCCAGCCCCCATCGAGA
AAACCATCTCCAAAGCCAAAGGGCAGCCCCGAGAACCACAGGTGTACACCCTGCCCCCATCCCGGGAGGA
GATGACCAAGAACCAGGTCAGCCTGACCTGCCTGGTCAAAGGCTTCTATCCCAGCGACATCGCCGTGGAG
TGGGAGAGCAATGGGCAGCCGGAGAACAACTACAAGACCACGCCTCCCGTGCTGGACTCCGACGGCTCCT
TCTTCCTCTACAGCAAGCTCACCGTGGACAAGAGCAGGTGGCAGCAGGGGAACGTCTTCTCATGCTCCGT
GATGCATGAGGGTCTGCACAACCACTACACGCAGAAGAGCCTCTCCCTGTCTCCGGGTAAATCTAGAGGG
CCCTTCGAAGGTAAGCCTATCCCTAACCCTCTCCTCGGTCTCGATTCTACGCGTACCGGTCATCATCACC
ATCACCATTGAGTTTAAACCCGCTGATCAGCCTCGACTGTGCCTTCTAAGGCCTGAGCTCGCTGATCAGC
CTCGATCGAGGATCCAGACATGATAAGATACATTGATGAGTTTGGACAAACCACAACTAGAATGCAGTGA
AAAAAATGCTTTATTTGTGAAATTTGTGATGCTATTGCTTTATTTGTAACCATTATAAGCTGCAATAAAC
AAGTTAACAACAACAATTGCATTCATTTTATGTTTCAGGTTCAGGGGGAGGTGTGGGAGGTTTTTTAAAG
CAAGTAAAACCTCTACAAATGTGGTATGGCTGATTATGATCAGTCGACCTGCAGGCATGCAAGCTTGGCG
TAATCATGGTCATAGCTGTTTCCTGTGTGAAATTGTTATCCGCTCACAATTCCACACAACATACGAGCCG
GAAGCATAAAGTGTAAAGCCTGGGGTGCCTAATGAGTGAGCTAACTCACATTAATTGCGTTGCGCTCACT
GCCCGCTTTCCAGTCGGGAAACCTGTCGTGCCAGCTGCATTAATGAATCGGCCAACGCGCGGGGAGAGGC
GGTTTGCGTATTGGGCGCTCTTCCGCTTCCTCGCTCACTGACTCGCTGCGCTCGGTCGTTCGGCTGCGGC
GAGCGGTATCAGCTCACTCAAAGGCGGTAATACGGTTATCCACAGAATCAGGGGATAACGCAGGAAAGAA
CATGTGAGCAAAAGGCCAGCAAAAGGCCAGGAACCGTAAAAAGGCCGCGTTGCTGGCGTTTTTCCATAGG
CTCCGCCCCCCTGACGAGCATCACAAAAATCGACGCTCAAGTCAGAGGTGGCGAAACCCGACAGGACTAT
AAAGATACCAGGCGTTTCCCCCTGGAAGCTCCCTCGTGCGCTCTCCTGTTCCGACCCTGCCGCTTACCGG
ATACCTGTCCGCCTTTCTCCCTTCGGGAAGCGTGGCGCTTTCTCATAGCTCACGCTGTAGGTATCTCAGT
TCGGTGTAGGTCGTTCGCTCCAAGCTGGGCTGTGTGCACGAACCCCCCGTTCAGCCCGACCGCTGCGCCT
TATCCGGTAACTATCGTCTTGAGTCCAACCCGGTAAGACACGACTTATCGCCACTGGCAGCAGCCACTGG
TAACAGGATTAGCAGAGCGAGGTATGTAGGCGGTGCTACAGAGTTCTTGAAGTGGTGGCCTAACTACGGC
TACACTAGAAGAACAGTATTTGGTATCTGCGCTCTGCTGAAGCCAGTTACCTTCGGAAAAAGAGTTGGTA
GCTCTTGATCCGGCAAACAAACCACCGCTGGTAGCGGTGGTTTTTTTGTTTGCAAGCAGCAGATTACGCG
CAGAAAAAAAGGATCTCAAGAAGATCCTTTGATCTTTTCTACGGGGTCTGACGCTCAGTGGAACGAAAAC
TCACGTTAAGGGATTTTGGTCATGAGATTATCAAAAAGGATCTTCACCTAGATCCTTTTAAATTAAAAAT
GAAGTTTTAAATCAATCTAAAGTATATATGAGTAAACTTGGTCTGACAGTTACCAATGCTTAATCAGTGA
GGCACCTATCTCAGCGATCTGTCTATTTCGTTCATCCATAGTTGCCTGACTCCCCGTCGTGTAGATAACT
ACGATACGGGAGGGCTTACCATCTGGCCCCAGTGCTGCAATGATACCGCGAGACCCACGCTCACCGGCTC
CAGATTTATCAGCAATAAACCAGCCAGCCGGAAGGGCCGAGCGCAGAAGTGGTCCTGCAACTTTATCCGC
CTCCATCCAGTCTATTAATTGTTGCCGGGAAGCTAGAGTAAGTAGTTCGCCAGTTAATAGTTTGCGCAAC
GTTGTTGCCATTGCTACAGGCATCGTGGTGTCACGCTCGTCGTTTGGTATGGCTTCATTCAGCTCCGGTT
CCCAACGATCAAGGCGAGTTACATGATCCCCCATGTTGTGCAAAAAAGCGGTTAGCTCCTTCGGTCCTCC
GATCGTTGTCAGAAGTAAGTTGGCCGCAGTGTTATCACTCATGGTTATGGCAGCACTGCATAATTCTCTT
ACTGTCATGCCATCCGTAAGATGCTTTTCTGTGACTGGTGAGTACTCAACCAAGTCATTCTGAGAATAGT
GTATGCGGCGACCGAGTTGCTCTTGCCCGGCGTCAATACGGGATAATACCGCGCCACATAGCAGAACTTT
AAAAGTGCTCATCATTGGAAAACGTTCTTCGGGGCGAAAACTCTCAAGGATCTTACCGCTGTTGAGATCC
AGTTCGATGTAACCCACTCGTGCACCCAACTGATCTTCAGCATCTTTTACTTTCACCAGCGTTTCTGGGT
GAGCAAAAACAGGAAGGCAAAATGCCGCAAAAAAGGGAATAAGGGCGACACGGAAATGTTGAATACTCAT
ACTCTTCCTTTTTCAATATTATTGAAGCATTTATCAGGGTTATTGTCTCATGAGCGGATACATATTTGAA
TGTATTTAGAAAAATAAACAAATAGGGGTTCCGCGCACATTTCCCCGAAAAGTGCCACCTGACGTCTAAG
AAACCATTATTATCATGACATTAACCTATAAAAATAGGCGTATCACGAGGCCCTTTCGTCTCGCGCGTTT
CGGTGATGACGGTGAAAACCTCTGACACATGCAGCTCCCGGAGACGGTCACAGCTTGTCTGTAAGCGGAT
GCCGGGAGCAGACAAGCCCGTCAGGGCGCGTCAGCGGGTGTTGGCGGGTGTCGGGGCTGGCTTAACTATG
CGGCATCAGAGCAGATTGTACTGAGAGTGCACCATATGCGGTGTGAAATACCGCACAGATGCGTAAGGAG
AAAATACCGCATCAGGCGCCATTCGCCATTCAGGCTGCGCAACTGTTGGGAAGGGCGATCGGTGCGGGCC
TCTTCGCTATTACGCCAGCTGGCGAAAGGGGGATGTGCTGCAAGGCGATTAAGTTGGGTAACGCCAGGGT
TTTCCCAGTCACGACGTT
Features (pLannotate 1.2.2; 18 found; start..end, strand, type, name):
     23..449     +  promoter       MT promoter: Drosophila metallothionein promoter
    467..520     +  sig_peptide    BiP signal sequence: Drosophila BiP signal sequence
    473..1825    +  CDS            TMK4 (fragment): TMK4_ARATH - Also known as BARK1 From Arabidopsis thaliana (Mouse-ear cress).
   1901..2581    +  CDS            IGHG1 (fragment): IGHG1_HUMAN - Experimental evidence at protein level: Swiss-Prot protein existence level 1. Constant region of immunoglobulin heavy chains. Immunoglobulins, also known as antibodies, are membrane-bound or secreted glycoproteins produced by B lymphocytes. In the recognition phase of humoral immunity, the membrane-bound immunoglobulins serve as receptors which, upon binding of a specific antigen, trigger the clonal expansion and differentiation of B lymphocytes into immunoglobulins- secreting plasma cells. Secreted immunoglobulins mediate the effector phase of humoral immunity, which results in
   2600..2641    +  CDS            V5 tag: epitope tag from simian virus 5
   2741..2875    -  polyA_signal   SV40 poly(A) signal: SV40 polyadenylation signal
   2898..2982    -  CDS            large T antigen (fragment): large T antigen from SV40 (simian virus 40)
   2982..3006    +  misc_feature   MCS (fragment): pUC18/19 multiple cloning site
   3043..3059    -  protein_bind   lac operator: The lac repressor binds to the lac operator to inhibit transcription in E. coli. This inhibition can be relieved by adding lactose or isopropyl-β-D-thiogalactopyranoside (IPTG). lac repressor encoded by lacI
   3067..3097    -  promoter       lac promoter: promoter for the E. coli lac operon
   3112..3133    -  protein_bind   CAP binding site: CAP binding activates transcription in the presence of cAMP. E. coli catabolite activator protein
   3146..3238    -  CDS            lacI (fragment): lac repressor; lacI; The lac repressor binds to the lac operator to inhibit transcription in E. coli. This inhibition can be relieved by adding lactose or isopropyl-β-D-thiogalactopyranoside (IPTG).
   3421..4009    -  rep_origin     ori: high-copy-number ColE1/pMB1/pBR322/pUC origin of replication
   4180..5040    -  CDS            AmpR: β-lactamase; bla; confers resistance to ampicillin, carbenicillin, and related antibiotics
   5041..5145    -  promoter       AmpR promoter: bla
   5240..5275    +  CDS            rop (fragment): Rop protein, which maintains plasmids at low copy number; rop
   5377..5476    +  misc_feature   bom (fragment): basis of mobility region from pBR322
   5482..21      -  CDS            lacZα (fragment) (across the origin): LacZα fragment of β-galactosidase; lacZ fragment
