[The description below was written by a language model from this plasmid's Addgene catalogue record and pLannotate feature annotations shown in this document.]
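Description:
BARK1 X073_pECIA2 is an insect-cell expression plasmid built on the pECIA2 backbone for secreted production of a plant receptor ectodomain in Drosophila cell culture. It is propagated in E. coli as a high-copy plasmid through a ColE1/pUC-type origin and selected with ampicillin via the β-lactamase gene. The annotated 5.6 kb sequence also carries leftover pUC/pBR322-derived fragments (lac promoter and operator, and partial lacZα, lacI, rop and bom) that have no evident role in the construct's function.

The expression cassette is driven by the Drosophila metallothionein promoter, which is induced by copper, so protein production is switched on by adding copper sulfate. Downstream, a Drosophila BiP signal sequence directs the product into the secretory pathway. It is fused to the extracellular leucine-rich repeat domain of the Arabidopsis thaliana receptor kinase AT3G23750 (BARK1, BAK1-Associating Receptor-Like Kinase 1, also annotated as TMK4). The insert was introduced by ligation-independent cloning. It is followed in frame by a human IgG1 Fc region, a V5 epitope tag and, according to the record, a hexahistidine tag, although the feature table does not separately annotate the His tag. An SV40 polyadenylation signal lies downstream of the cassette.

The record designates this as the "bait" vector, to be paired with the matching prey construct in pECIA14. The pair belongs to a collection used to map extracellular interactions among Arabidopsis leucine-rich repeat receptor kinases. The Fc fusion is a natural handle for capturing the secreted ectodomain, and the V5 and His tags could support detection or purification, although the record does not spell out these roles.
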