Addgene plasmid #115073: BARK1 X073_pECIA2
Purpose: Bait vector BARK1 X073_pECIA2 should be used with prey vector BARK1 X073_pECIA14.
Depositing lab: Youssef Belkhadir. Depositing organization: Gregor Mendel Institute of Molecular Plant Biology. Publication: An extracellular network of Arabidopsis leucine-rich repeat receptor kinases. Smakowska-Luzan E, Mott GA, Parys K, Stegmann M, Howton TC, Layeghifard M, Neuhold J, Lehner A, Kong J, Grunwald K, Weinberger N, Satbhai SB, Mayer D, Busch W, Madalinski M, Stolt-Bergner P, Provart NJ, Mukhtar MS, Zipfel C, Desveaux D, Guttman DS, Belkhadir Y. Nature. 2018 Jan 18;553(7688):342-346. doi: 10.1038/nature25184. Epub 2018 Jan 10. PubMed 29320478.
Backbone
  Vector backbone: pECIA2
  Backbone manufacturer: Chris Garcia (Addgene plasmid # 47032)
  Vector type: Insect Expression
Growth in bacteria
  Bacterial resistance: Ampicillin, 100 μg/mL
  Growth temperature: 37°C
  Growth strain: DH5alpha
  Copy number: High Copy
Gene/Insert
  Gene/Insert name: AT3G23750
  Species: A. thaliana (mustard weed)
  Entrez Gene: AT3G23750 (a.k.a. AT3G23750, BAK1-Associating Receptor-Like Kinase 1, BARK1)
  Promoter: Metallothionein (Copper-Inducible)
  Tag / fusion protein: Fc, V5 and hexahistidine tags (C terminal on backbone)
  Cloning method: Ligation Independent Cloning
Terms and licenses: Academic/Nonprofit Terms; Industry Terms: Not Available to Industry
Depositor comments: Plasmid for secreted expression in Drosophila cell culture by induction via CuSO4. Insert is an extracellular domain of indicated LRR-RK, C-terminally tagged with Fc, V5 and hexahistidine tags. Insert Protein Sequence: SVADDQTAMLALAKSFNPPPSDWSSTTDFCKWSGVRCTGGRVTTISLADKSLTGFIAPEISTLSELKSVSIQRNKLSGTIPSFAKLSSLQEIYMDENNFVGVETGAFAGLTSLQILSLSDNNNITTWSFPSELVDSTSLTTIYLDNTNIAGVLPDIFDSLASLQNLRLSYNNITGVLPPSLGKSSIQNLWINNQDLGMSGTIEVLSSMTSLSQAWLHKNHFFGPIPDLSKSENLFDLQLRDNDLTGIVPPTLLTLASLKNISLDNNKFQGPLPLFSPEVKVTIDHNVFCTTKAGQSCSPQVMTLLAVAGGLGYPSMLAESWQGDDACSGWAYVSCDSAGKNVVTLNLGKHGFTGFISPAIANLTSLKSLYLNGNDLTGVIPKELTFMTSLQLIDVSNNNLRGEIPKFPATVKFSYKPGNALLGTNGGDGSSPGTGGASGGPGGSSGGGGS
How to cite: BARK1 X073_pECIA2 was a gift from Youssef Belkhadir (Addgene plasmid # 115073 ; http://n2t.net/addgene:115073 ; RRID:Addgene_115073)
